Addgene plasmid #144982: TFORF3506
Purpose: Lentiviral vector for overexpressing transcription factor ORFs with unique 24-bp barcodes. Barcodes facilitate identification of transcription factors in pooled screens.
Depositing lab: Feng Zhang. Depositing organization: Broad Institute. Publication: A transcription factor atlas of directed differentiation. Joung J, Ma S, Tay T, Geiger-Schuller KR, Kirchgatterer PC, Verdine VK, Guo B, Arias-Garcia MA, Allen WE, Singh A, Kuksenko O, Abudayyeh OO, Gootenberg JS, Fu Z, Macrae RK, Buenrostro JD, Regev A, Zhang F. Cell. 2023 Jan 5;186(1):209-229.e26. doi: 10.1016/j.cell.2022.11.026. PubMed 36608654.
Backbone
  Vector backbone: pLX_TRC317
  Backbone manufacturer: Broad Institute Genetic Perturbation Platform
  Backbone size w/o insert (bp): 8264
  Vector type: Mammalian Expression, Lentiviral
  Selectable markers: Puromycin
Growth in bacteria
  Bacterial resistance: Ampicillin, 100 μg/mL
  Growth temperature: 37°C
  Growth strain: NEB Stable
  Copy number: High Copy
Gene/Insert
  Gene/Insert name: LCOR
  Species: H. sapiens (human)
  Insert size (bp): 1424
  Entrez Gene: LCOR (a.k.a. C10orf12, MLR2)
  Promoter: EF1a
  Tag / fusion protein: V5 (C terminal on insert)
  Cloning method: Gateway Cloning
  Sequencing primers: 5′ GGGTGGAGACTGAAGTTAGGCCAG; 3′ CACATAGCGTAAAAGGAGCAACATAG
Resource information
  A portion of this plasmid was derived from a plasmid made by: Broad Institute Genetic Perturbation Platform
Terms and licenses: Academic/Nonprofit Terms; Industry Terms: Not Available to Industry
Depositor comments: NM_001170766.1 Please test multiple small colonies in case of plasmid recombination. To make this collection available in a timely manner, a portion of this collection was not fully sequenced by Addgene. If an Addgene verified full plasmid sequence is not available, please contact us prior to placing an order to request the full sequence.
How to cite: TFORF3506 was a gift from Feng Zhang (Addgene plasmid # 144982 ; http://n2t.net/addgene:144982 ; RRID:Addgene_144982)
