[The description below was written by a language model from this plasmid's Addgene catalogue record and pLannotate feature annotations shown in this document.]
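Description:
TFORF3506 is a third-generation-style, self-inactivating lentiviral expression plasmid built on the pLX_TRC317 backbone, and it is one member of a barcoded collection of transcription factor ORFs. It carries human LCOR (also known as C10orf12 or MLR2), a roughly 1.4 kb insert introduced by Gateway cloning. The ORF is flanked by attB1 and attB2 recombination sites and sits downstream of the strong constitutive EF-1α promoter. A V5 epitope tag immediately after attB2 fuses to the C terminus of the protein for detection, and a WPRE further downstream enhances transcript stability and expression. The record states that each construct in the collection carries a unique 24-bp barcode. The feature table does not annotate it as a separate element, so its position is not given.

The viral portion begins with an RSV promoter joined to a truncated HIV-1 5' LTR, which drives Tat-independent production of genomic RNA in packaging cells. This is followed by the Ψ packaging signal, a gag fragment, the RRE for Rev-dependent nuclear export, a cPPT/CTS, and a ΔU3 3' LTR that inactivates the LTR promoter after integration. An SV40 early promoter upstream of the EF-1α cassette drives puromycin N-acetyltransferase, so transduced mammalian cells can be selected with puromycin. In bacteria the plasmid is maintained through a high-copy ColE1/pUC origin and ampicillin resistance, and it also carries an f1 origin. The depositor notes that the plasmid can recombine during propagation.

The construct is intended for stable overexpression of LCOR. In particular, it is meant for pooled screens in which the barcode identifies which transcription factor each cell received, as in studies of directed differentiation.
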