Features (pLannotate 1.2.2; 34 found; start..end, strand, type, name):
      5..231     +  promoter       RSV promoter: Rous sarcoma virus enhancer/promoter
    232..412     +  LTR            5' LTR (truncated): truncated 5' long terminal repeat (LTR) from HIV-1
    459..584     +  misc_feature   HIV-1 Ψ: packaging signal of human immunodeficiency virus type 1
    568..931     +  CDS            HIV-1 gag (fragment): gag protein from human immunodeficiency virus 1; gag
   1077..1310    +  misc_feature   RRE: The Rev response element (RRE) of HIV-1 allows for Rev-dependent mRNA export from the nucleus to the cytoplasm.
   1687..1713    +  CDS            Rev (fragment): human immunodeficiency virus 1 (HIV-1) Rev protein; rev; enhances nuclear export of unspliced and incompletely spliced viral mRNAs
   1720..1743    +  promoter       SV40 promoter (fragment): SV40 early promoter
   1744..1815    +  promoter       SV40 promoter (fragment): SV40 enhancer and early promoter
   1839..1974    +  rep_origin     SV40 ori: SV40 origin of replication
   2020..2616    +  CDS            PuroR (fragment): puromycin N-acetyltransferase; pac from Streptomyces; confers resistance to puromycin
   2665..2782    +  misc_feature   cPPT/CTS: central polypurine tract and central termination sequence of HIV-1
   2847..2913    +  CDS            small t antigen (fragment): SV40 (simian virus 40) small t antigen
   2920..4098    +  promoter       EF-1α promoter: strong constitutive promoter for human elongation factor EF-1α
   4119..4136    +  protein_bind   attB1 (fragment): mutant version of attB; core recombination site for the Gateway® BP reaction BP Clonase™
   4142..5353    +  CDS            LCOR (fragment) (sequence partly withheld): LCOR_HUMAN - Also known as C10orf12 From Homo sapiens (Human).
   5362..5385    -  protein_bind   attB2: mutant version of attB; recombination site for the Gateway® BP reaction BP Clonase™
   5393..5434    +  CDS            V5 tag: epitope tag from simian virus 5
   5450..5503    +  promoter       U6 promoter (fragment): RNA polymerase III promoter for human U6 snRNA
   5545..6133    +  misc_feature   WPRE: woodchuck hepatitis virus posttranscriptional regulatory element
   6184..6203    +  misc_feature   cPPT/CTS (fragment): central polypurine tract and central termination sequence of HIV-1
   6205..6438    +  LTR            3' LTR (ΔU3): self-inactivating 3' long terminal repeat (LTR) from HIV-1
   6516..6637    +  polyA_signal   SV40 poly(A) signal: SV40 polyadenylation signal
   6677..6812    +  rep_origin     SV40 ori: SV40 origin of replication
   6833..6851    -  promoter       T7 promoter: promoter for bacteriophage T7 RNA polymerase
   6859..7014    +  CDS            lacZα (fragment): LacZα fragment of β-galactosidase; lacZ fragment
   7019..7447    +  rep_origin     f1 ori (sequence partly withheld): f1 bacteriophage origin of replication; arrow indicates direction of (+) strand synthesis
   7500..7604    +  promoter       AmpR promoter: bla
   7605..8465    +  CDS            AmpR: β-lactamase; bla; confers resistance to ampicillin, carbenicillin, and related antibiotics
   8636..9224    +  rep_origin     ori: high-copy-number ColE1/pMB1/pBR322/pUC origin of replication
   9407..9499    +  CDS            lacI (fragment): lac repressor; lacI; The lac repressor binds to the lac operator to inhibit transcription in E. coli. This inhibition can be relieved by adding lactose or isopropyl-β-D-thiogalactopyranoside (IPTG).
   9512..9533    +  protein_bind   CAP binding site: CAP binding activates transcription in the presence of cAMP. E. coli catabolite activator protein
   9548..9578    +  promoter       lac promoter: promoter for the E. coli lac operon
   9586..9602    +  protein_bind   lac operator: The lac repressor binds to the lac operator to inhibit transcription in E. coli. This inhibition can be relieved by adding lactose or isopropyl-β-D-thiogalactopyranoside (IPTG). lac repressor encoded by lacI
   9647..9665    +  promoter       T3 promoter: promoter for bacteriophage T3 RNA polymerase
>Addgene plasmid #144982 | TFORF3506 | addgene full sequence | sequence record 391563 | Addgene NGS Result
TTAATGTAGTCTTATGCAATACTCTTGTAGTCTTGCAACATGGTAACGATGAGTTAGCAACATGCCTTAC
AAGGAGAGAAAAAGCACCGTGCATGCCGATTGGTGGAAGTAAGGTGGTACGATCGTGCCTTATTAGGAAG
GCAACAGACGGGTCTGACATGGATTGGACGAACCACTGAATTGCCGCATTGCAGAGATATTGTATTTAAG
TGCCTAGCTCGATACATAAACGGGTCTCTCTGGTTAGACCAGATCTGAGCCTGGGAGCTCTCTGGCTAAC
TAGGGAACCCACTGCTTAAGCCTCAATAAAGCTTGCCTTGAGTGCTTCAAGTAGTGTGTGCCCGTCTGTT
GTGTGACTCTGGTAACTAGAGATCCCTCAGACCCTTTTAGTCAGTGTGGAAAATCTCTAGCAGTGGCGCC
CGAACAGGGACTTGAAAGCGAAAGGGAAACCAGAGGAGCTCTCTCGACGCAGGACTCGGCTTGCTGAAGC
GCGCACGGCAAGAGGCGAGGGGCGGCGACTGGTGAGTACGCCAAAAATTTTGACTAGCGGAGGCTAGAAG
GAGAGAGATGGGTGCGAGAGCGTCAGTATTAAGCGGGGGAGAATTAGATCGCGATGGGAAAAAATTCGGT
TAAGGCCAGGGGGAAAGAAAAAATATAAATTAAAACATATAGTATGGGCAAGCAGGGAGCTAGAACGATT
CGCAGTTAATCCTGGCCTGTTAGAAACATCAGAAGGCTGTAGACAAATACTGGGACAGCTACAACCATCC
CTTCAGACAGGATCAGAAGAACTTAGATCATTATATAATACAGTAGCAACCCTCTATTGTGTGCATCAAA
GGATAGAGATAAAAGACACCAAGGAAGCTTTAGACAAGATAGAGGAAGAGCAAAACAAAAGTAAGACCAC
CGCACAGCAAGCGGCCGCTGATCTTCAGACCTGGAGGAGGAGATATGAGGGACAATTGGAGAAGTGAATT
ATATAAATATAAAGTAGTAAAAATTGAACCATTAGGAGTAGCACCCACCAAGGCAAAGAGAAGAGTGGTG
CAGAGAGAAAAAAGAGCAGTGGGAATAGGAGCTTTGTTCCTTGGGTTCTTGGGAGCAGCAGGAAGCACTA
TGGGCGCAGCGTCAATGACGCTGACGGTACAGGCCAGACAATTATTGTCTGGTATAGTGCAGCAGCAGAA
CAATTTGCTGAGGGCTATTGAGGCGCAACAGCATCTGTTGCAACTCACAGTCTGGGGCATCAAGCAGCTC
CAGGCAAGAATCCTGGCTGTGGAAAGATACCTAAAGGATCAACAGCTCCTGGGGATTTGGGGTTGCTCTG
GAAAACTCATTTGCACCACTGCTGTGCCTTGGAATGCTAGTTGGAGTAATAAATCTCTGGAACAGATTTG
GAATCACACGACCTGGATGGAGTGGGACAGAGAAATTAACAATTACACAAGCTTAATACACTCCTTAATT
GAAGAATCGCAAAACCAGCAAGAAAAGAATGAACAAGAATTATTGGAATTAGATAAATGGGCAAGTTTGT
GGAATTGGTTTAACATAACAAATTGGCTGTGGTATATAAAATTATTCATAATGATAGTAGGAGGCTTGGT
AGGTTTAAGAATAGTTTTTGCTGTACTTTCTATAGTGAATAGAGTTAGGCAGGGATATTCACCATTATCG
TTTCAGACCCACCTCCCAACCCCGAGGGGACCCATGCATTGCATCTCAATTAGTCAGCAACCAGGTGTGG
AAAGTCCCCAGGCTCCCCAGCAGGCAGAAGTATGCAAAGCATGCGTCTCAATTAGTCAGCAACCATAGTC
CCGCCCCTAACTCCGCCCATCCCGCCCCTAACTCCGCCCAGTTCCGCCCATTCTCCGCCCCATGGCTGAC
TAATTTTTTTTATTTATGCAGAGGCCGAGGCCGCCTCGGCCTCTGAGCTATTCCAGAAGTAGTGAGGAGG
CTTTTTTGGAGGCCTAGGCTTTTGCAAAAAGCTTTCTAGAGGTACCACCGGAGCTTACCATGACCGAGTA
CAAGCCCACGGTGCGCCTCGCCACCCGCGACGACGTCCCCAGGGCCGTACGCACCCTCGCCGCCGCGTTC
GCCGACTACCCCGCCACGCGCCACACCGTCGATCCGGACCGCCACATCGAGCGGGTCACCGAGCTGCAAG
AACTCTTCCTCACGCGCGTCGGGCTCGACATCGGCAAGGTGTGGGTCGCGGACGACGGCGCCGCCGTGGC
GGTCTGGACCACGCCGGAGAGCGTCGAAGCGGGGGCGGTGTTCGCCGAGATCGGCCCGCGCATGGCCGAG
TTGAGCGGTTCCCGGCTGGCCGCGCAGCAACAGATGGAAGGCCTCCTGGCGCCGCACCGGCCCAAGGAGC
CCGCGTGGTTCCTGGCCACCGTCGGCGTCTCGCCCGACCACCAGGGCAAGGGTCTGGGCAGCGCCGTCGT
GCTCCCCGGAGTGGAGGCGGCCGAGCGCGCCGGGGTGCCCGCCTTCCTGGAGACCTCCGCGCCCCGCAAC
CTCCCCTTCTACGAGCGGCTCGGCTTCACCGTCACCGCCGACGTCGAGGTGCCCGAAGGACCGCGCACCT
GGTGCATGACCCGCAAGCCCGGTGCCAGTTAACGAATTCTAGATCTTGAGACAAATGGCAGTATTCATCC
ACAATTTTAAAAGAAAAGGGGGGATTGGGGGGTACAGTGCAGGGGAAAGAATAGTAGACATAATAGCAAC
AGACATACAAACTAAAGAATTACAAAAACAAATTACAAAAATTCAAAATTTTCGGGTTTATTACAGGGAC
AGCAGAGATCCACTTTGGCGCCGGCTCGAGGCCTGCAGGTGCAAAGATGGATAAAGTTTTAAACAGAGAG
GAATCTTTGCAGCTAATGGACCTTCTAGGTCTTGAAAGGAGTGGGAATTGGCTCCGGTGCCCGTCAGTGG
GCAGAGCGCACATCGCCCACAGTCCCCGAGAAGTTGGGGGGAGGGGTCGGCAATTGAACCGGTGCCTAGA
GAAGGTGGCGCGGGGTAAACTGGGAAAGTGATGTCGTGTACTGGCTCCGCCTTTTTCCCGAGGGTGGGGG
AGAACCGTATATAAGTGCAGTAGTCGCCGTGAACGTTCTTTTTCGCAACGGGTTTGCCGCCAGAACACAG
GTAAGTGCCGTGTGTGGTTCCCGCGGGCCTGGCCTCTTTACGGGTTATGGCCCTTGCGTGCCTTGAATTA
CTTCCACCTGGCTGCAGTACGTGATTCTTGATCCCGAGCTTCGGGTTGGAAGTGGGTGGGAGAGTTCGAG
GCCTTGCGCTTAAGGAGCCCCTTCGCCTCGTGCTTGAGTTGAGGCCTGGCCTGGGCGCTGGGGCCGCCGC
GTGCGAATCTGGTGGCACCTTCGCGCCTGTCTCGCTGCTTTCGATAAGTCTCTAGCCATTTAAAATTTTT
GATGACCTGCTGCGACGCTTTTTTTCTGGCAAGATAGTCTTGTAAATGCGGGCCAAGATCTGCACACTGG
TATTTCGGTTTTTGGGGCCGCGGGCGGCGACGGGGCCCGTGCGTCCCAGCGCACATGTTCGGCGAGGCGG
GGCCTGCGAGCGCGGCCACCGAGAATCGGACGGGGGTAGTCTCAAGCTGGCCGGCCTGCTCTGGTGCCTG
GCCTCGCGCCGCCGTGTATCGCCCCGCCCTGGGCGGCAAGGCTGGCCCGGTCGGCACCAGTTGCGTGAGC
GGAAAGATGGCCGCTTCCCGGCCCTGCTGCAGGGAGCTCAAAATGGAGGACGCGGCGCTCGGGAGAGCGG
GCGGGTGAGTCACCCACACAAAGGAAAAGGGCCTTTCCGTCCTCAGCCGTCGCTTCATGTGACTCCACGG
AGTACCGGGCGCCGTCCAGGCACCTCGATTAGTTCTCGAGCTTTTGGAGTACGTCGTCTTTAGGTTGGGG
GGAGGGGTTTTATGCGATGGAGTTTCCCCACACTGAGTGGGTGGAGACTGAAGTTAGGCCAGCTTGGCAC
TTGATGTAATTCTCCTTGGAATTTGCCCTTTTTGAGTTTGGATCTTGGTTCATTCTCAAGCCTCAGACAG
TGGTTCAAAGTTTTTTTCTTCCATTTCAGGTGTCGTGAGGCTAGCATCGATTGATCAACAAGTTTGTACA
AAAAAGTTGGCATGCAGCGAATGATCCAACAATTTGCTGCTGAATATACCTCAAAAAATAGCTCTACTCA
GGACCCCAGCCAGCCCAATAGCACAAAGAACCAAAGCCTGCCGAAAGCATCTCCAGTCACCACCTCTCCC
ACGGCTGCAACTACTCAGAACCCTGTGCTCAGCAAACTTCTCATGGCTGACCAAGACTCACCTCTGGACC
TTACTGTCAGA
[60 nt withheld, positions 4352-4411]
CCATGTGCTGGCAGCACTTCCCTGAGCCACTCTCCAGGCTGCTCCAGTACTCAAGGGAACGGGCGACCTG
GGAGACCCAGCCAGTACCGCCCAGACGGACTTCGGAGTGGTGATGGGGTACCTCCAAGAAGCTTACAGGA
TGGAACCAGGGAAGGTTTTGGACACTCCACATCACTCAAAGTTCCACTGGCTCGATCCCTGCAGATTAGT
GAAGAACTACTGAGCAGAAACCAATTGTCCACAGCTGCCAGCCTTGGGCCATCTGGATTACAGAATCATG
GACAACACTTAATATTATCCAGGGAAGCCTCTTGGGCAAAACCACATTACGAGTTCAACCTCAGCCGTAT
GAAGTTCAGGGGAAATGGTGCACTCAGCAACATCAGTGACCTTCCTTTTCTTGCAGAAAACTCTGCCTTT
CCAAAAATGGCACTTCAAGCAAAACAAGATGGAAAAAAGGATGTGAGCCATTCATCTCCTGTAGATTTAA
AGATACCACAAGTTCGAGGAATGGATCTTTCTTGGGAGTCTCGCACTGGTGATCAGTACAGCTATAGCTC
TTTGGTAATGGGTTCACAAACGGAGAGCGCGCTTAGTAAAAAATTAAGGGCTATTCTTCCAAAACAAAGT
AGAAAAAGCATGTTAGATGCTGGACCCGATTCTTGGGGCTCAGATGCTGAGCAGTCTACCTCTGGACAGC
CATATCCCACATCGGATCAAGAAGGAGACCCTGGCTCCAAGCAGCCTCGGAAGAAAAGAGGGCGTTACAG
ACAGTACAACAGTGAGATACTGGAGGAAGCAATCTCAGTGGTTATGAGTGGAAAAATGAGTGTTTCCAAA
GCTCAGAGTATTTATGGGATTCCCCACAGTACACTGGAGTACAAAGTAAAGGAGAGGCTGGGCACTTTGA
AAAACCCTCCAAAGAAAAAGATGAAATTAATGAGTGGATGCCCAACTTTCTTGTACAAAGTGGTTGATAT
CGGTAAGCCTATCCCTAACCCTCTCCTCGGTCTCGATTCTACGTAGTAATGAACTAGTCCGTAACTTGAA
AGTATTTCGATTTCTTGGCTTTATATATCTTGTGGAAAGGACGAGCATGGCCAGGCAATCCAATATCGAC
GCGTTAAGTCGACAATCAACCTCTGGATTACAAAATTTGTGAAAGATTGACTGGTATTCTTAACTATGTT
GCTCCTTTTACGCTATGTGGATACGCTGCTTTAATGCCTTTGTATCATGCTATTGCTTCCCGTATGGCTT
TCATTTTCTCCTCCTTGTATAAATCCTGGTTGCTGTCTCTTTATGAGGAGTTGTGGCCCGTTGTCAGGCA
ACGTGGCGTGGTGTGCACTGTGTTTGCTGACGCAACCCCCACTGGTTGGGGCATTGCCACCACCTGTCAG
CTCCTTTCCGGGACTTTCGCTTTCCCCCTCCCTATTGCCACGGCGGAACTCATCGCCGCCTGCCTTGCCC
GCTGCTGGACAGGGGCTCGGCTGTTGGGCACTGACAATTCCGTGGTGTTGTCGGGGAAATCATCGTCCTT
TCCTTGGCTGCTCGCCTGTGTTGCCACCTGGATTCTGCGCGGGACGTCCTTCTGCTACGTCCCTTCGGCC
CTCAATCCAGCGGACCTTCCTTCCCGCGGCCTGCTGCCGGCTCTGCGGCCTCTTCCGCGTCTTCGCCTTC
GCCCTCAGACGAGTCGGATCTCCCTTTGGGCCGCCTCCCCGCGTCGACTTTAAGACCAATGACTTACAAG
GCAGCTGTAGATCTTAGCCACTTTTTAAAAGAAAAGGGGGGACTGGAAGGGCTAATTCACTCCCAACGAA
GACAAGATCTGCTTTTTGCTTGTACTGGGTCTCTCTGGTTAGACCAGATCTGAGCCTGGGAGCTCTCTGG
CTAACTAGGGAACCCACTGCTTAAGCCTCAATAAAGCTTGCCTTGAGTGCTTCAAGTAGTGTGTGCCCGT
CTGTTGTGTGACTCTGGTAACTAGAGATCCCTCAGACCCTTTTAGTCAGTGTGGAAAATCTCTAGCAGTA
CGTATAGTAGTTCATGTCATCTTATTATTCAGTATTTATAACTTGCAAAGAAATGAATATCAGAGAGTGA
GAGGAACTTGTTTATTGCAGCTTATAATGGTTACAAATAAAGCAATAGCATCACAAATTTCACAAATAAA
GCATTTTTTTCACTGCATTCTAGTTGTGGTTTGTCCAAACTCATCAATGTATCTTATCATGTCTGGCTCT
AGCTATCCCGCCCCTAACTCCGCCCATCCCGCCCCTAACTCCGCCCAGTTCCGCCCATTCTCCGCCCCAT
GGCTGACTAATTTTTTTTATTTATGCAGAGGCCGAGGCCGCCTCGGCCTCTGAGCTATTCCAGAAGTAGT
GAGGAGGCTTTTTTGGAGGCCTAGGGACGTACCCAATTCGCCCTATAGTGAGTCGTATTACGCGCGCTCA
CTGGCCGTCGTTTTACAACGTCGTGACTGGGAAAACCCTGGCGTTACCCAACTTAATCGCCTTGCAGCAC
ATCCCCCTTTCGCCAGCTGGCGTAATAGCGAAGAGGCCCGCACCGATCGCCCTTCCCAACAGTTGCGCAG
CCTGAATGGCGAATGGG
[124 nt withheld, positions 7019-7142]
C
[91 nt withheld, positions 7144-7234]
A
[49 nt withheld, positions 7236-7284]
CCTTTGACGTTGGAGTCCACGTTCTTT
[37 nt withheld, positions 7312-7348]
ACCCTATCTCGGTCTATTCTTTTGATTTATAAGGGATTTTGCCGATTTCGGCCTATTGGTTAAAAAATGA
GCTGATTTAACAAAAATTTAACGCGAATTTTAACAAAATATTAACGCTTACAATTTAGGTGGCACTTTTC
GGGGAAATGTGCGCGGAACCCCTATTTGTTTATTTTTCTAAATACATTCAAATATGTATCCGCTCATGAG
ACAATAACCCTGATAAATGCTTCAATAATATTGAAAAAGGAAGAGTATGAGTATTCAACATTTCCGTGTC
GCCCTTATTCCCTTTTTTGCGGCATTTTGCCTTCCTGTTTTTGCTCACCCAGAAACGCTGGTGAAAGTAA
AAGATGCTGAAGATCAGTTGGGTGCACGAGTGGGTTACATCGAACTGGATCTCAACAGCGGTAAGATCCT
TGAGAGTTTTCGCCCCGAAGAACGTTTTCCAATGATGAGCACTTTTAAAGTTCTGCTATGTGGCGCGGTA
TTATCCCGTATTGACGCCGGGCAAGAGCAACTCGGTCGCCGCATACACTATTCTCAGAATGACTTGGTTG
AGTACTCACCAGTCACAGAAAAGCATCTTACGGATGGCATGACAGTAAGAGAATTATGCAGTGCTGCCAT
AACCATGAGTGATAACACTGCGGCCAACTTACTTCTGACAACGATCGGAGGACCGAAGGAGCTAACCGCT
TTTTTGCACAACATGGGGGATCATGTAACTCGCCTTGATCGTTGGGAACCGGAGCTGAATGAAGCCATAC
CAAACGACGAGCGTGACACCACGATGCCTGTAGCAATGGCAACAACGTTGCGCAAACTATTAACTGGCGA
ACTACTTACTCTAGCTTCCCGGCAACAATTAATAGACTGGATGGAGGCGGATAAAGTTGCAGGACCACTT
CTGCGCTCGGCCCTTCCGGCTGGCTGGTTTATTGCTGATAAATCTGGAGCCGGTGAGCGTGGGTCTCGCG
GTATCATTGCAGCACTGGGGCCAGATGGTAAGCCCTCCCGTATCGTAGTTATCTACACGACGGGGAGTCA
GGCAACTATGGATGAACGAAATAGACAGATCGCTGAGATAGGTGCCTCACTGATTAAGCATTGGTAACTG
TCAGACCAAGTTTACTCATATATACTTTAGATTGATTTAAAACTTCATTTTTAATTTAAAAGGATCTAGG
TGAAGATCCTTTTTGATAATCTCATGACCAAAATCCCTTAACGTGAGTTTTCGTTCCACTGAGCGTCAGA
CCCCGTAGAAAAGATCAAAGGATCTTCTTGAGATCCTTTTTTTCTGCGCGTAATCTGCTGCTTGCAAACA
AAAAAACCACCGCTACCAGCGGTGGTTTGTTTGCCGGATCAAGAGCTACCAACTCTTTTTCCGAAGGTAA
CTGGCTTCAGCAGAGCGCAGATACCAAATACTGTTCTTCTAGTGTAGCCGTAGTTAGGCCACCACTTCAA
GAACTCTGTAGCACCGCCTACATACCTCGCTCTGCTAATCCTGTTACCAGTGGCTGCTGCCAGTGGCGAT
AAGTCGTGTCTTACCGGGTTGGACTCAAGACGATAGTTACCGGATAAGGCGCAGCGGTCGGGCTGAACGG
GGGGTTCGTGCACACAGCCCAGCTTGGAGCGAACGACCTACACCGAACTGAGATACCTACAGCGTGAGCT
ATGAGAAAGCGCCACGCTTCCCGAAGGGAGAAAGGCGGACAGGTATCCGGTAAGCGGCAGGGTCGGAACA
GGAGAGCGCACGAGGGAGCTTCCAGGGGGAAACGCCTGGTATCTTTATAGTCCTGTCGGGTTTCGCCACC
TCTGACTTGAGCGTCGATTTTTGTGATGCTCGTCAGGGGGGCGGAGCCTATGGAAAAACGCCAGCAACGC
GGCCTTTTTACGGTTCCTGGCCTTTTGCTGGCCTTTTGCTCACATGTTCTTTCCTGCGTTATCCCCTGAT
TCTGTGGATAACCGTATTACCGCCTTTGAGTGAGCTGATACCGCTCGCCGCAGCCGAACGACCGAGCGCA
GCGAGTCAGTGAGCGAGGAAGCGGAAGAGCGCCCAATACGCAAACCGCCTCTCCCCGCGCGTTGGCCGAT
TCATTAATGCAGCTGGCACGACAGGTTTCCCGACTGGAAAGCGGGCAGTGAGCGCAACGCAATTAATGTG
AGTTAGCTCACTCATTAGGCACCCCAGGCTTTACACTTTATGCTTCCGGCTCGTATGTTGTGTGGAATTG
TGAGCGGATAACAATTTCACACAGGAAACAGCTATGACCATGATTACGCCAAGCGCGCAATTAACCCTCA
CTAAAGGGAACAAAAGCTGGAGCTGCAAGC
