>Addgene plasmid #144982 | TFORF3506 | depositor partial sequence | sequence record 287061 | Insert
ATCGATTGATCAACAAGTTTGTACAAAAAAGTTGGCATGCAGCGAATGATCCAACAATTTGCTGCTGAAT
ATACCTCAAAAAATAGCTCTACTCAGGACCCCAGCCAGCCCAATAGCACAAAGAACCAAAGCCTGCCGAA
AGCATCTCCAGTCACCACCTCTCCCACGGCTGCAACTACTCAGAACCCTGTGCTCAGCAAACTTCTCATG
GCTGACCAAGACTCACCTCTGGACCTTACTGTCAGA
[60 nt withheld, positions 247-306]
CCATGTGCTGGCAGCACTTCCCTGAGCCACTCTCCAGGCTGCTCCAGTACTCAAGGGAACGGGCGACCTG
GGAGACCCAGCCAGTACCGCCCAGACGGACTTCGGAGTGGTGATGGGGTACCTCCAAGAAGCTTACAGGA
TGGAACCAGGGAAGGTTTTGGACACTCCACATCACTCAAAGTTCCACTGGCTCGATCCCTGCAGATTAGT
GAAGAACTACTGAGCAGAAACCAATTGTCCACAGCTGCCAGCCTTGGGCCATCTGGATTACAGAATCATG
GACAACACTTAATATTATCCAGGGAAGCCTCTTGGGCAAAACCACATTACGAGTTCAACCTCAGCCGTAT
GAAGTTCAGGGGAAATGGTGCACTCAGCAACATCAGTGACCTTCCTTTTCTTGCAGAAAACTCTGCCTTT
CCAAAAATGGCACTTCAAGCAAAACAAGATGGAAAAAAGGATGTGAGCCATTCATCTCCTGTAGATTTAA
AGATACCACAAGTTCGAGGAATGGATCTTTCTTGGGAGTCTCGCACTGGTGATCAGTACAGCTATAGCTC
TTTGGTAATGGGTTCACAAACGGAGAGCGCGCTTAGTAAAAAATTAAGGGCTATTCTTCCAAAACAAAGT
AGAAAAAGCATGTTAGATGCTGGACCCGATTCTTGGGGCTCAGATGCTGAGCAGTCTACCTCTGGACAGC
CATATCCCACATCGGATCAAGAAGGAGACCCTGGCTCCAAGCAGCCTCGGAAGAAAAGAGGGCGTTACAG
ACAGTACAACAGTGAGATACTGGAGGAAGCAATCTCAGTGGTTATGAGTGGAAAAATGAGTGTTTCCAAA
GCTCAGAGTATTTATGGGATTCCCCACAGTACACTGGAGTACAAAGTAAAGGAGAGGCTGGGCACTTTGA
AAAACCCTCCAAAGAAAAAGATGAAATTAATGAGTGGATGCCCAACTTTCTTGTACAAAGTGGTTGATAT
CGGTAAGCCTATCCCTAACCCTCTCCTCGGTCTCGATTCTACGTAGTAATGAACTAGTCCGTAACTTGAA
AGTATTTCGATTTCTTGGCTTTATATATCTTGTGGAAAGGACGAGCATGGCCAGGCAATCCAATATCG
