>Addgene plasmid #144982 | TFORF3506 | depositor partial sequence | sequence record 287062 | Barcode
GCATGGCCAGGCAATCCAATATCG
